Addgene plasmid #90866: RAD21 G11.1 gRNA
Purpose: 3rd generation lentiviral gRNA plasmid targeting human RAD21
Depositing lab: Iain Cheeseman. Depositing organization: Whitehead Institute for Biomedical Research. Publication: Large-Scale Analysis of CRISPR/Cas9 Cell-Cycle Knockouts Reveals the Diversity of p53-Dependent Responses to Cell-Cycle Defects. McKinley KL, Cheeseman IM. Dev Cell. 2017 Feb 27;40(4):405-420.e2. doi: 10.1016/j.devcel.2017.01.012. Epub 2017 Feb 16. PubMed 28216383.
Backbone
  Vector backbone: pLenti-sgRNA
  Backbone manufacturer: Eric Lander & David Sabatini labs (Addgene plasmid #71409)
  Backbone size w/o insert (bp): 9151
  Vector type: Lentiviral, CRISPR
  Selectable markers: Puromycin
Growth in bacteria
  Bacterial resistance: Ampicillin, 100 μg/mL
  Growth temperature: 37°C
  Growth strain: NEB Stable
  Copy number: Unknown
Gene/Insert
  Gene/Insert name: RAD21 (Guide Designation G11.1) (alt name: pKMKO series)
  gRNA/shRNA sequence: CACCgCTAAATTACACTCGAACACA
  Species: H. sapiens (human)
  Promoter: U6
  Cloning method: Restriction Enzyme; 5′ cloning site BsmBI (destroyed during cloning); 3′ cloning site BsmBI (destroyed during cloning)
  Sequencing primers: 5′ hU6-F (5'-GAGGGCCTATTTCCCATGATT-3'); 3′ EF1a-R (5'-CACGGCGACTACTGCACTTA-3')
Terms and licenses: Academic/Nonprofit Terms; Industry Terms: Not Available to Industry
Depositor comments: Please note that gRNA target sequence listed is not strictly the 20nt spacer sequence, but also contains the 5' BsmBI overhang. For more information about knockout human cell lines generated using this plasmid, please see http://cellcycleknockouts.wi.mit.edu/ .
How to cite: RAD21 G11.1 gRNA was a gift from Iain Cheeseman (Addgene plasmid # 90866 ; http://n2t.net/addgene:90866 ; RRID:Addgene_90866)
