[The description below was written by a language model from this plasmid's Addgene catalogue record and pLannotate feature annotations shown in this document.]
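Description:
RAD21 G11.1 gRNA is a third-generation lentiviral CRISPR plasmid built on the pLenti-sgRNA backbone to express a single guide RNA against human RAD21. It is propagated in E. coli through a high-copy ColE1/pUC-type origin with ampicillin selection (AmpR under its own bla promoter). The backbone also carries an f1 origin, an SV40 origin and leftover lac/lacZα, T3 and T7 cloning-vector elements. The catalogue lists the empty backbone as 9,151 bp, whereas the sequenced plasmid is 7,302 nt. This would be consistent with a filler fragment being removed when the guide was cloned between the two BsmBI sites, which were destroyed in the process, although the record does not state this.

The transfer cassette is framed by an RSV promoter fused to a truncated HIV-1 5' LTR, which makes genomic RNA production Tat-independent, and a ΔU3 self-inactivating 3' LTR followed by an SV40 polyadenylation signal. Between the LTRs lie the Ψ packaging signal with a gag fragment, the RRE for Rev-dependent nuclear export, and a cPPT/CTS. The human U6 RNA polymerase III promoter drives the RAD21 spacer joined to a Streptococcus pyogenes tracrRNA-derived scaffold. Downstream, an EF-1α core promoter drives puromycin N-acetyltransferase, followed by WPRE to enhance expression, so transduced mammalian cells can be selected with puromycin.

No Cas9 is annotated on the plasmid, so the nuclease has to be supplied separately, for example by a Cas9-expressing cell line. The plasmid belongs to a series of guides (the pKMKO series) made for a large-scale analysis of CRISPR/Cas9 knockouts of cell-cycle genes in human cells. Its role there is to generate RAD21 loss-of-function cells after viral packaging and transduction.
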