Features (pLannotate 1.2.2; 27 found; start..end, strand, type, name):
     13..105     +  CDS            lacI (fragment): lac repressor; lacI; The lac repressor binds to the lac operator to inhibit transcription in E. coli. This inhibition can be relieved by adding lactose or isopropyl-β-D-thiogalactopyranoside (IPTG).
    118..139     +  protein_bind   CAP binding site: CAP binding activates transcription in the presence of cAMP. E. coli catabolite activator protein
    154..184     +  promoter       lac promoter: promoter for the E. coli lac operon
    192..208     +  protein_bind   lac operator: The lac repressor binds to the lac operator to inhibit transcription in E. coli. This inhibition can be relieved by adding lactose or isopropyl-β-D-thiogalactopyranoside (IPTG). lac repressor encoded by lacI
    253..271     +  promoter       T3 promoter: promoter for bacteriophage T3 RNA polymerase
    299..525     +  promoter       RSV promoter: Rous sarcoma virus enhancer/promoter
    526..706     +  LTR            5' LTR (truncated): truncated 5' long terminal repeat (LTR) from HIV-1
    753..878     +  misc_feature   HIV-1 Ψ: packaging signal of human immunodeficiency virus type 1
    862..1225    +  CDS            HIV-1 gag (fragment): gag protein from human immunodeficiency virus 1; gag
   1371..1604    +  misc_feature   RRE: The Rev response element (RRE) of HIV-1 allows for Rev-dependent mRNA export from the nucleus to the cytoplasm.
   1981..2007    +  CDS            Rev (fragment): human immunodeficiency virus 1 (HIV-1) Rev protein; rev; enhances nuclear export of unspliced and incompletely spliced viral mRNAs
   2011..2251    +  promoter       U6 promoter: RNA polymerase III promoter for human U6 snRNA
   2299..2366    +  misc_RNA       tracrRNA (fragment): trans-activating CRISPR RNA for the Streptococcus pyogenes CRISPR/Cas9 system
   2415..2532    +  misc_feature   cPPT/CTS: central polypurine tract and central termination sequence of HIV-1
   2601..2812    +  promoter       EF-1α core promoter: core promoter for human elongation factor EF-1α
   2838..3437    +  CDS            PuroR (fragment): puromycin N-acetyltransferase; pac from Streptomyces; confers resistance to puromycin
   3453..4041    +  misc_feature   WPRE: woodchuck hepatitis virus posttranscriptional regulatory element
   4092..4111    +  misc_feature   cPPT/CTS (fragment): central polypurine tract and central termination sequence of HIV-1
   4113..4346    +  LTR            3' LTR (ΔU3): self-inactivating 3' long terminal repeat (LTR) from HIV-1
   4424..4545    +  polyA_signal   SV40 poly(A) signal: SV40 polyadenylation signal
   4585..4720    +  rep_origin     SV40 ori: SV40 origin of replication
   4741..4759    -  promoter       T7 promoter: promoter for bacteriophage T7 RNA polymerase
   4767..4922    +  CDS            lacZα (fragment): LacZα fragment of β-galactosidase; lacZ fragment
   4927..5355    +  rep_origin     f1 ori (sequence partly withheld): f1 bacteriophage origin of replication; arrow indicates direction of (+) strand synthesis
   5408..5512    +  promoter       AmpR promoter: bla
   5513..6373    +  CDS            AmpR: β-lactamase; bla; confers resistance to ampicillin, carbenicillin, and related antibiotics
   6544..7132    +  rep_origin     ori: high-copy-number ColE1/pMB1/pBR322/pUC origin of replication
>Addgene plasmid #90866 | RAD21 G11.1 gRNA | addgene full sequence | sequence record 183034 | Addgene NGS Result
GGAAGCGGAAGAGCGCCCAATACGCAAACCGCCTCTCCCCGCGCGTTGGCCGATTCATTAATGCAGCTGG
CACGACAGGTTTCCCGACTGGAAAGCGGGCAGTGAGCGCAACGCAATTAATGTGAGTTAGCTCACTCATT
AGGCACCCCAGGCTTTACACTTTATGCTTCCGGCTCGTATGTTGTGTGGAATTGTGAGCGGATAACAATT
TCACACAGGAAACAGCTATGACCATGATTACGCCAAGCGCGCAATTAACCCTCACTAAAGGGAACAAAAG
CTGGAGCTGCAAGCTTAATGTAGTCTTATGCAATACTCTTGTAGTCTTGCAACATGGTAACGATGAGTTA
GCAACATGCCTTACAAGGAGAGAAAAAGCACCGTGCATGCCGATTGGTGGAAGTAAGGTGGTACGATCGT
GCCTTATTAGGAAGGCAACAGACGGGTCTGACATGGATTGGACGAACCACTGAATTGCCGCATTGCAGAG
ATATTGTATTTAAGTGCCTAGCTCGATACATAAACGGGTCTCTCTGGTTAGACCAGATCTGAGCCTGGGA
GCTCTCTGGCTAACTAGGGAACCCACTGCTTAAGCCTCAATAAAGCTTGCCTTGAGTGCTTCAAGTAGTG
TGTGCCCGTCTGTTGTGTGACTCTGGTAACTAGAGATCCCTCAGACCCTTTTAGTCAGTGTGGAAAATCT
CTAGCAGTGGCGCCCGAACAGGGACTTGAAAGCGAAAGGGAAACCAGAGGAGCTCTCTCGACGCAGGACT
CGGCTTGCTGAAGCGCGCACGGCAAGAGGCGAGGGGCGGCGACTGGTGAGTACGCCAAAAATTTTGACTA
GCGGAGGCTAGAAGGAGAGAGATGGGTGCGAGAGCGTCAGTATTAAGCGGGGGAGAATTAGATCGCGATG
GGAAAAAATTCGGTTAAGGCCAGGGGGAAAGAAAAAATATAAATTAAAACATATAGTATGGGCAAGCAGG
GAGCTAGAACGATTCGCAGTTAATCCTGGCCTGTTAGAAACATCAGAAGGCTGTAGACAAATACTGGGAC
AGCTACAACCATCCCTTCAGACAGGATCAGAAGAACTTAGATCATTATATAATACAGTAGCAACCCTCTA
TTGTGTGCATCAAAGGATAGAGATAAAAGACACCAAGGAAGCTTTAGACAAGATAGAGGAAGAGCAAAAC
AAAAGTAAGACCACCGCACAGCAAGCGGCCGCTGATCTTCAGACCTGGAGGAGGAGATATGAGGGACAAT
TGGAGAAGTGAATTATATAAATATAAAGTAGTAAAAATTGAACCATTAGGAGTAGCACCCACCAAGGCAA
AGAGAAGAGTGGTGCAGAGAGAAAAAAGAGCAGTGGGAATAGGAGCTTTGTTCCTTGGGTTCTTGGGAGC
AGCAGGAAGCACTATGGGCGCAGCGTCAATGACGCTGACGGTACAGGCCAGACAATTATTGTCTGGTATA
GTGCAGCAGCAGAACAATTTGCTGAGGGCTATTGAGGCGCAACAGCATCTGTTGCAACTCACAGTCTGGG
GCATCAAGCAGCTCCAGGCAAGAATCCTGGCTGTGGAAAGATACCTAAAGGATCAACAGCTCCTGGGGAT
TTGGGGTTGCTCTGGAAAACTCATTTGCACCACTGCTGTGCCTTGGAATGCTAGTTGGAGTAATAAATCT
CTGGAACAGATTTGGAATCACACGACCTGGATGGAGTGGGACAGAGAAATTAACAATTACACAAGCTTAA
TACACTCCTTAATTGAAGAATCGCAAAACCAGCAAGAAAAGAATGAACAAGAATTATTGGAATTAGATAA
ATGGGCAAGTTTGTGGAATTGGTTTAACATAACAAATTGGCTGTGGTATATAAAATTATTCATAATGATA
GTAGGAGGCTTGGTAGGTTTAAGAATAGTTTTTGCTGTACTTTCTATAGTGAATAGAGTTAGGCAGGGAT
ATTCACCATTATCGTTTCAGACCCACCTCCCAACCCCGAGGGGACCCAGAGAGGGCCTATTTCCCATGAT
TCCTTCATATTTGCATATACGATACAAGGCTGTTAGAGAGATAATTAGAATTAATTTGACTGTAAACACA
AAGATATTAGTACAAAATACGTGACGTAGAAAGTAATAATTTCTTGGGTAGTTTGCAGTTTTAAAATTAT
GTTTTAAAATGGACTATCATATGCTTACCGTAACTTGAAAGTATTTCGATTTCTTGGCTTTATATATCTT
GTGGAAAGGACGAAACACCGCTAAATTACACTCGAACACAGTTTAAGAGCTATGCTGGAAACAGCATAGC
AAGTTTAAATAAGGCTAGTCCGTTATCAACTTGAAAAAGTGGCACCGAGTCGGTGCTTTTTTTGAATTCT
AGATCTTGAGACAAATGGCAGTATTCATCCACAATTTTAAAAGAAAAGGGGGGATTGGGGGGTACAGTGC
AGGGGAAAGAATAGTAGACATAATAGCAACAGACATACAAACTAAAGAATTACAAAAACAAATTACAAAA
ATTCAAAATTTTCGGGTTTATTACAGGGACAGCAGAGATCCACTTTGGCGCCGGCTCGAGTGGCTCCGGT
GCCCGTCAGTGGGCAGAGCGCACATCGCCCACAGTCCCCGAGAAGTTGGGGGGAGGGGTCGGCAATTGAA
CCGGTGCCTAGAGAAGGTGGCGCGGGGTAAACTGGGAAAGTGATGTCGTGTACTGGCTCCGCCTTTTTCC
CGAGGGTGGGGGAGAACCGTATATAAGTGCAGTAGTCGCCGTGAACGTTCTTTTTCGCAACGGGTTTGCC
GCCAGAACACAGGTGTCGTGACGCGGGATCCGCCACCATGACCGAGTACAAGCCCACGGTGCGCCTCGCC
ACCCGCGACGACGTCCCCAGGGCCGTACGCACCCTCGCCGCCGCGTTCGCCGACTACCCCGCCACGCGCC
ACACCGTCGATCCGGACCGCCACATCGAGCGGGTCACCGAGCTGCAAGAACTCTTCCTCACGCGCGTCGG
GCTCGACATCGGCAAGGTGTGGGTCGCGGACGACGGCGCCGCGGTGGCGGTCTGGACCACGCCGGAGAGC
GTCGAAGCGGGGGCGGTGTTCGCCGAGATCGGCCCGCGCATGGCCGAGTTGAGCGGTTCCCGGCTGGCCG
CGCAGCAACAGATGGAAGGCCTCCTGGCGCCGCACCGGCCCAAGGAGCCCGCGTGGTTCCTGGCCACCGT
CGGAGTCTCGCCCGACCACCAGGGCAAGGGTCTGGGCAGCGCCGTCGTGCTCCCCGGAGTGGAGGCGGCC
GAGCGCGCCGGGGTGCCCGCCTTCCTGGAGACCTCCGCGCCCCGCAACCTCCCCTTCTACGAGCGGCTCG
GCTTCACCGTCACCGCCGACGTCGAGGTGCCCGAAGGACCGCGCACCTGGTGCATGACCCGCAAGCCCGG
TGCCTGAACGCGTTAAGTCGACAATCAACCTCTGGATTACAAAATTTGTGAAAGATTGACTGGTATTCTT
AACTATGTTGCTCCTTTTACGCTATGTGGATACGCTGCTTTAATGCCTTTGTATCATGCTATTGCTTCCC
GTATGGCTTTCATTTTCTCCTCCTTGTATAAATCCTGGTTGCTGTCTCTTTATGAGGAGTTGTGGCCCGT
TGTCAGGCAACGTGGCGTGGTGTGCACTGTGTTTGCTGACGCAACCCCCACTGGTTGGGGCATTGCCACC
ACCTGTCAGCTCCTTTCCGGGACTTTCGCTTTCCCCCTCCCTATTGCCACGGCGGAACTCATCGCCGCCT
GCCTTGCCCGCTGCTGGACAGGGGCTCGGCTGTTGGGCACTGACAATTCCGTGGTGTTGTCGGGGAAATC
ATCGTCCTTTCCTTGGCTGCTCGCCTGTGTTGCCACCTGGATTCTGCGCGGGACGTCCTTCTGCTACGTC
CCTTCGGCCCTCAATCCAGCGGACCTTCCTTCCCGCGGCCTGCTGCCGGCTCTGCGGCCTCTTCCGCGTC
TTCGCCTTCGCCCTCAGACGAGTCGGATCTCCCTTTGGGCCGCCTCCCCGCGTCGACTTTAAGACCAATG
ACTTACAAGGCAGCTGTAGATCTTAGCCACTTTTTAAAAGAAAAGGGGGGACTGGAAGGGCTAATTCACT
CCCAACGAAGACAAGATCTGCTTTTTGCTTGTACTGGGTCTCTCTGGTTAGACCAGATCTGAGCCTGGGA
GCTCTCTGGCTAACTAGGGAACCCACTGCTTAAGCCTCAATAAAGCTTGCCTTGAGTGCTTCAAGTAGTG
TGTGCCCGTCTGTTGTGTGACTCTGGTAACTAGAGATCCCTCAGACCCTTTTAGTCAGTGTGGAAAATCT
CTAGCAGTACGTATAGTAGTTCATGTCATCTTATTATTCAGTATTTATAACTTGCAAAGAAATGAATATC
AGAGAGTGAGAGGAACTTGTTTATTGCAGCTTATAATGGTTACAAATAAAGCAATAGCATCACAAATTTC
ACAAATAAAGCATTTTTTTCACTGCATTCTAGTTGTGGTTTGTCCAAACTCATCAATGTATCTTATCATG
TCTGGCTCTAGCTATCCCGCCCCTAACTCCGCCCATCCCGCCCCTAACTCCGCCCAGTTCCGCCCATTCT
CCGCCCCATGGCTGACTAATTTTTTTTATTTATGCAGAGGCCGAGGCCGCCTCGGCCTCTGAGCTATTCC
AGAAGTAGTGAGGAGGCTTTTTTGGAGGCCTAGGGACGTACCCAATTCGCCCTATAGTGAGTCGTATTAC
GCGCGCTCACTGGCCGTCGTTTTACAACGTCGTGACTGGGAAAACCCTGGCGTTACCCAACTTAATCGCC
TTGCAGCACATCCCCCTTTCGCCAGCTGGCGTAATAGCGAAGAGGCCCGCACCGATCGCCCTTCCCAACA
GTTGCGCAGCCTGAATGGCGAATGGG
[124 nt withheld, positions 4927-5050]
C
[91 nt withheld, positions 5052-5142]
A
[49 nt withheld, positions 5144-5192]
CCTTTGACGTTGGAGTCCACGTTCTTT
[37 nt withheld, positions 5220-5256]
ACCCTATCTCGGTCTATTCTTTTGATTTATAAGGGATTTTGCCGATTTCGGCCTATTGGTTAAAAAATGA
GCTGATTTAACAAAAATTTAACGCGAATTTTAACAAAATATTAACGCTTACAATTTAGGTGGCACTTTTC
GGGGAAATGTGCGCGGAACCCCTATTTGTTTATTTTTCTAAATACATTCAAATATGTATCCGCTCATGAG
ACAATAACCCTGATAAATGCTTCAATAATATTGAAAAAGGAAGAGTATGAGTATTCAACATTTCCGTGTC
GCCCTTATTCCCTTTTTTGCGGCATTTTGCCTTCCTGTTTTTGCTCACCCAGAAACGCTGGTGAAAGTAA
AAGATGCTGAAGATCAGTTGGGTGCACGAGTGGGTTACATCGAACTGGATCTCAACAGCGGTAAGATCCT
TGAGAGTTTTCGCCCCGAAGAACGTTTTCCAATGATGAGCACTTTTAAAGTTCTGCTATGTGGCGCGGTA
TTATCCCGTATTGACGCCGGGCAAGAGCAACTCGGTCGCCGCATACACTATTCTCAGAATGACTTGGTTG
AGTACTCACCAGTCACAGAAAAGCATCTTACGGATGGCATGACAGTAAGAGAATTATGCAGTGCTGCCAT
AACCATGAGTGATAACACTGCGGCCAACTTACTTCTGACAACGATCGGAGGACCGAAGGAGCTAACCGCT
TTTTTGCACAACATGGGGGATCATGTAACTCGCCTTGATCGTTGGGAACCGGAGCTGAATGAAGCCATAC
CAAACGACGAGCGTGACACCACGATGCCTGTAGCAATGGCAACAACGTTGCGCAAACTATTAACTGGCGA
ACTACTTACTCTAGCTTCCCGGCAACAATTAATAGACTGGATGGAGGCGGATAAAGTTGCAGGACCACTT
CTGCGCTCGGCCCTTCCGGCTGGCTGGTTTATTGCTGATAAATCTGGAGCCGGTGAGCGTGGGTCTCGCG
GTATCATTGCAGCACTGGGGCCAGATGGTAAGCCCTCCCGTATCGTAGTTATCTACACGACGGGGAGTCA
GGCAACTATGGATGAACGAAATAGACAGATCGCTGAGATAGGTGCCTCACTGATTAAGCATTGGTAACTG
TCAGACCAAGTTTACTCATATATACTTTAGATTGATTTAAAACTTCATTTTTAATTTAAAAGGATCTAGG
TGAAGATCCTTTTTGATAATCTCATGACCAAAATCCCTTAACGTGAGTTTTCGTTCCACTGAGCGTCAGA
CCCCGTAGAAAAGATCAAAGGATCTTCTTGAGATCCTTTTTTTCTGCGCGTAATCTGCTGCTTGCAAACA
AAAAAACCACCGCTACCAGCGGTGGTTTGTTTGCCGGATCAAGAGCTACCAACTCTTTTTCCGAAGGTAA
CTGGCTTCAGCAGAGCGCAGATACCAAATACTGTTCTTCTAGTGTAGCCGTAGTTAGGCCACCACTTCAA
GAACTCTGTAGCACCGCCTACATACCTCGCTCTGCTAATCCTGTTACCAGTGGCTGCTGCCAGTGGCGAT
AAGTCGTGTCTTACCGGGTTGGACTCAAGACGATAGTTACCGGATAAGGCGCAGCGGTCGGGCTGAACGG
GGGGTTCGTGCACACAGCCCAGCTTGGAGCGAACGACCTACACCGAACTGAGATACCTACAGCGTGAGCT
ATGAGAAAGCGCCACGCTTCCCGAAGGGAGAAAGGCGGACAGGTATCCGGTAAGCGGCAGGGTCGGAACA
GGAGAGCGCACGAGGGAGCTTCCAGGGGGAAACGCCTGGTATCTTTATAGTCCTGTCGGGTTTCGCCACC
TCTGACTTGAGCGTCGATTTTTGTGATGCTCGTCAGGGGGGCGGAGCCTATGGAAAAACGCCAGCAACGC
GGCCTTTTTACGGTTCCTGGCCTTTTGCTGGCCTTTTGCTCACATGTTCTTTCCTGCGTTATCCCCTGAT
TCTGTGGATAACCGTATTACCGCCTTTGAGTGAGCTGATACCGCTCGCCGCAGCCGAACGACCGAGCGCA
GCGAGTCAGTGAGCGA
